Addgene plasmid #13449: PGKneolox2DTA.2
Depositing lab: Philippe Soriano. Depositing organization: Fred Hutchinson Cancer Center.
Backbone
  Vector backbone: na
  Backbone size w/o insert (bp): 2900
  Vector type: Mammalian Expression, Cre/Lox
  Selectable markers: Neomycin (select with G418)
Growth in bacteria
  Bacterial resistance: Ampicillin, 100 μg/mL
  Growth temperature: 37°C
  Growth strain: DH5alpha
  Copy number: High Copy
Gene/Insert
  Gene/Insert name: PGKneolox2DTA (alt names: PGKneobpA; PGKdtabpA)
  Insert size (bp): 3400
  Cloning method: Restriction Enzyme; 5′ cloning site See map (not destroyed); 3′ cloning site See map (not destroyed)
  Sequencing primers: 5′ na
Terms and licenses: Academic/Nonprofit Terms; Industry Terms: Not Available to Industry
Depositor comments: This vector contains PGKneobpA flanked by loxP sites and PGKdtabpA.
How to cite: PGKneolox2DTA.2 was a gift from Philippe Soriano (Addgene plasmid # 13449 ; http://n2t.net/addgene:13449 ; RRID:Addgene_13449)
