[The description below was written by a language model from this plasmid's Addgene catalogue record.]
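Description:
PGKneolox2DTA.2 is a mammalian Cre/lox plasmid carrying paired positive and negative selection cassettes, the arrangement used for building gene-targeting constructs. The record does not name the backbone, listing it only as about 2.9 kb. The plasmid is maintained in E. coli at high copy under ampicillin selection. No feature table is provided, so the order and orientation of the elements and the available cloning sites cannot be described beyond what the catalogue fields and depositor comment say.

The roughly 3.4 kb insert consists of two units. The first, PGKneobpA, is a neomycin resistance gene which, going by the cassette name, is driven by the PGK (phosphoglycerate kinase) promoter and ends in a polyadenylation signal ("bpA"). It confers G418 resistance on mammalian cells and is flanked by loxP sites, so Cre recombinase can excise the marker after selection, leaving a single loxP site behind. The second unit, PGKdtabpA, has the same layout but encodes diphtheria toxin A fragment, which kills cells that express it.

In a typical targeting design, homology arms are cloned on either side of the floxed neo cassette, with the DTA cassette left outside the homologous region. Homologous recombination then retains neo and loses DTA, while random integration tends to keep DTA and is selected against. This enriches G418-resistant clones for correctly targeted events. The record does not state this purpose explicitly or name a target locus or cell type, so this use is inferred from the combination of elements.
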