>Addgene plasmid #13449 | PGKneolox2DTA.2 | addgene partial sequence | sequence record 19822 | T7 5'-TAATACGACTCACTATAGGG-3'
GCGGCCGCCTAGGAGATCTACGCGTCAATTGATGCATCCCGGGTTTAAACTAGGCCGCTCTAGAACTAGT
GGATCCGGAACCCTTAATATAACTTCGTATAATGTATGCTATACGAAGTTATTAGGTCCCTCGACCTGCA
GGAATTCTACCGGGTAGGGGAGGCGCTTTTCCCAAGGCAGTCTGGAGCATGCGCTTTAGCAGCCCCGCTG
GGCACTTGGCGCTACACAAGTGGCCTCTGGCCTCGCACACATTCCACATCCACCGGTAGGCGCCAACCGG
CTCCGTTCTTTGGTGGCCCCTTCGCGCCACCTTCTACTCCTCCCCTAGTCAGGAAGTTCCCCCCCGCCCC
GCAGCTCGCGTCGTGCAGGACGTGACAAATGGAAGTAGCACGTCTCACTAGTCTCGTGCAGATGGACAGC
ACCGCTGAGCAATGGAAGCGGGTAGGCCTTTGGGGCAGCGGCCAATAGCAGCTTTGCTCCTTCGCTTTCT
GGGCTCAGAGGCTGGGAAGGGGTGGGTCCGGGGGCGGGCTCAGGGGCGGGCTCAGGGGCGGGGCGGGCGC
CCGAAGGTCCTCCGGAGGCCCGGCATTCTG
