LOCUS       Exported 6357 bp ds-DNA circular SYN 12-MAY-2021
DEFINITION  synthetic circular DNA
ACCESSION   .
VERSION     .
KEYWORDS    PGKneolox2DTA.2
SOURCE      synthetic DNA construct
  ORGANISM  synthetic DNA construct
REFERENCE   1 (bases 1 to 6357)
  TITLE     Soriano vectors
REFERENCE   2 (bases 1 to 6357)
  AUTHORS   .
  TITLE     Direct Submission
  JOURNAL   Exported May 12, 2021 from SnapGene Server 1.1.58
            http://www.snapgene.com
FEATURES             Location/Qualifiers
     source          1..6357
                     /organism="synthetic DNA construct"
                     /mol_type="other DNA"
     rep_origin      4..459
                     /direction=RIGHT
                     /label=f1 ori
                     /note="f1 bacteriophage origin of replication; arrow
                     indicates direction of (+) strand synthesis"
     primer_bind     complement(91..110)
                     /label=F1ori-R
                     /note="F1 origin, reverse primer"
     primer_bind     301..322
                     /label=F1ori-F
                     /note="F1 origin, forward primer"
     primer_bind     585..607
                     /label=M13/pUC Forward
                     /note="In lacZ gene"
     primer_bind     599..616
                     /label=M13 Forward
                     /note="In lacZ gene. Also called M13-F20 or M13 (-21)
                     Forward"
     primer_bind     600..616
                     /label=M13 fwd
                     /note="common sequencing primer, one of multiple similar
                     variants"
     primer_bind     626..645
                     /label=T7
                     /note="T7 promoter, forward primer"
     promoter        626..644
                     /label=T7 promoter
                     /note="promoter for bacteriophage T7 RNA polymerase"
     primer_bind     727..743
                     /label=SK primer
                     /note="common sequencing primer, one of multiple similar
                     variants"
     primer_bind     727..743
                     /label=pBluescriptSK
                     /note="For pBluescript vector"
     protein_bind    complement(757..790)
                     /label=loxP
                     /bound_moiety="Cre recombinase"
                     /note="Cre-mediated recombination occurs in the 8-bp core
                     sequence (GCATACAT)."
     promoter        820..1319
                     /label=PGK promoter
                     /note="mouse phosphoglycerate kinase 1 promoter"
     CDS             1333..2136
                     /codon_start=1
                     /gene="aph(3')-II (or nptII)"
                     /product="aminoglycoside phosphotransferase from Tn5"
                     /label=NeoR/KanR
                     /note="confers resistance to neomycin, kanamycin, and G418
                     (Geneticin(R))"
                     /translation="MGSAIEQDGLHAGSPAAWVERLFGYDWAQQTIGCSDAAVFRLSAQ
                     GRPVLFVKTDLSGALNELQDEAARLSWLATTGVPCAAVLDVVTEAGRDWLLLGEVPGQD
                     LLSSHLAPAEKVSIMADAMRRLHTLDPATCPFDHQAKHRIERARTRMEAGLVDQDDLDE
                     EHQGLAPAELFARLKARMPDGDDLVVTHGDACLPNIMVENGRFSGFIDCGRLGVADRYQ
                     DIALATRDIAEELGGEWADRFLVLYGIAAPDSQRIAFYRLLDEFF"
     primer_bind     complement(1396..1415)
                     /label=Neo-R
                     /note="Neomycin resistance gene, reverse primer"
     primer_bind     2006..2025
                     /label=Neo-F
                     /note="Neomycin resistance gene, forward primer"
     polyA_signal    2174..2398
                     /label=bGH poly(A) signal
                     /note="bovine growth hormone polyadenylation signal"
     protein_bind    complement(2457..2490)
                     /label=loxP
                     /bound_moiety="Cre recombinase"
                     /note="Cre-mediated recombination occurs in the 8-bp core
                     sequence (GCATACAT)."
     promoter        2569..3068
                     /label=PGK promoter
                     /note="mouse phosphoglycerate kinase 1 promoter"
     CDS             3095..3667
                     /codon_start=1
                     /gene="Corynebacterium diphtheriae tox"
                     /product="diphtheria toxin fragment A"
                     /label=DTA
                     /translation="DDVVDSSKSFVMENFSSYHGTKPGYVDSIQKGIQKPKSGTQGNYD
                     DDWKGFYSTDNKYDAAGYSVDNENPLSGKAGGVVKVTYPGLTKVLALKVDNAETIKKEL
                     GLSLTEPLMEQVGTEEFIKRFGDGASRVVLSLPFAEGSSSVEYINNWEQAKALSVELEI
                     NFETRGKRGQDAMYEYMAQACAGNRVRR"
     intron          3744..3809
                     /label=small t intron
                     /note="SV40 (simian virus 40) small t antigen intron"
     polyA_signal    3883..4107
                     /label=bGH poly(A) signal
                     /note="bovine growth hormone polyadenylation signal"
     primer_bind     complement(4169..4189)
                     /label=T3
                     /note="T3 promoter, forward primer"
     promoter        complement(4169..4187)
                     /label=T3 promoter
                     /note="promoter for bacteriophage T3 RNA polymerase"
     primer_bind     complement(4208..4224)
                     /label=M13 rev
                     /note="common sequencing primer, one of multiple similar
                     variants"
     primer_bind     complement(4208..4224)
                     /label=M13 Reverse
                     /note="In lacZ gene. Also called M13-rev"
     primer_bind     complement(4221..4243)
                     /label=M13/pUC Reverse
                     /note="In lacZ gene"
     protein_bind    4232..4248
                     /label=lac operator
                     /bound_moiety="lac repressor encoded by lacI"
                     /note="The lac repressor binds to the lac operator to
                     inhibit transcription in E. coli. This inhibition can be
                     relieved by adding lactose or
                     isopropyl-beta-D-thiogalactopyranoside (IPTG)."
     promoter        complement(4256..4286)
                     /label=lac promoter
                     /note="promoter for the E. coli lac operon"
     protein_bind    4301..4322
                     /label=CAP binding site
                     /bound_moiety="E. coli catabolite activator protein"
                     /note="CAP binding activates transcription in the presence
                     of cAMP."
     primer_bind     complement(4439..4456)
                     /label=L4440
                     /note="L4440 vector, forward primer"
     rep_origin      complement(4610..5198)
                     /direction=LEFT
                     /label=ori
                     /note="high-copy-number ColE1/pMB1/pBR322/pUC origin of
                     replication"
     primer_bind     complement(4690..4709)
                     /label=pBR322ori-F
                     /note="pBR322 origin, forward primer"
     CDS             complement(5369..6229)
                     /codon_start=1
                     /gene="bla"
                     /product="beta-lactamase"
                     /label=AmpR
                     /note="confers resistance to ampicillin, carbenicillin, and
                     related antibiotics"
                     /translation="MSIQHFRVALIPFFAAFCLPVFAHPETLVKVKDAEDQLGARVGYI
                     ELDLNSGKILESFRPEERFPMMSTFKVLLCGAVLSRIDAGQEQLGRRIHYSQNDLVEYS
                     PVTEKHLTDGMTVRELCSAAITMSDNTAANLLLTTIGGPKELTAFLHNMGDHVTRLDRW
                     EPELNEAIPNDERDTTMPVAMATTLRKLLTGELLTLASRQQLIDWMEADKVAGPLLRSA
                     LPAGWFIADKSGAGERGSRGIIAALGPDGKPSRIVVIYTTGSQATMDERNRQIAEIGAS
                     LIKHW"
     primer_bind     5992..6011
                     /label=Amp-R
                     /note="Ampicillin resistance gene, reverse primer"
     promoter        complement(6230..6334)
                     /gene="bla"
                     /label=AmpR promoter
ORIGIN
        1 ctgnnnnnnn nnnnnnnnnn nnnnnnnnnn nnnnnnnnnn nnnnnnnnnn nnnnnnnnnn
       61 nnnnnnnnnn nnnnnnnnnn nnnnnnnnnn nnnnnnnnnn nnnnnnnnnn nnnnnnnnnn
      121 nnnnnnncnn nnnnnnnnnn nnnnnnnnnn nnnnnnnnnn nnnnnnnnnn nnnnnnnnnn
      181 nnnnnnnnnn nnnnnnnnnn nnnnnnnnnn nnnnnnnnna nnnnnnnnnn nnnnnnnnnn
      241 nnnnnnnnnn nnnnnnnnnn nnnnnnnnnc ctttgacgtt ggagtccacg ttctttaata
      301 gtggactctt gttccaaact ggaacaacac tcaaccctat ctcggtctat tcttttgatt
      361 tataagggat tttgccgatt tcggcctatt ggttaaaaaa tgagctgatt taacaaaaat
      421 ttaacgcgaa ttttaacaaa atattaacgc ttacaatttc cattcgccat tcaggctgcg
      481 caactgttgg gaagggcgat cggtgcgggc ctcttcgcta ttacgccagc tggcgaaagg
      541 gggatgtgct gcaaggcgat taagttgggt aacgccaggg ttttcccagt cacgacgttg
      601 taaaacgacg gccagtgagc gcgcgtaata cgactcacta tagggcgaat tggagctcca
      661 ccgcggtggc ggccgcctag gagatctacg cgtcaattga tgcatcccgg gtttaaacta
      721 ggccgctcta gaactagtgg atccggaacc cttaatataa cttcgtataa tgtatgctat
      781 acgaagttat taggtccctc gacctgcagg aattctaccg ggtaggggag gcgcttttcc
      841 caaggcagtc tggagcatgc gctttagcag ccccgctggg cacttggcgc tacacaagtg
      901 gcctctggcc tcgcacacat tccacatcca ccggtaggcg ccaaccggct ccgttctttg
      961 gtggcccctt cgcgccacct tctactcctc ccctagtcag gaagttcccc cccgccccgc
     1021 agctcgcgtc gtgcaggacg tgacaaatgg aagtagcacg tctcactagt ctcgtgcaga
     1081 tggacagcac cgctgagcaa tggaagcggg taggcctttg gggcagcggc caatagcagc
     1141 tttgctcctt cgctttctgg gctcagaggc tgggaagggg tgggtccggg ggcgggctca
     1201 ggggcgggct caggggcggg gcgggcgccc gaaggtcctc cggaggcccg gcattctgca
     1261 cgcttcaaaa gcgcacgtct gccgcgctgt tctcctcttc ctcatctccg ggcctttcga
     1321 cctgcagcca atatgggatc ggccattgaa caagatggat tgcacgcagg ttctccggcc
     1381 gcttgggtgg agaggctatt cggctatgac tgggcacaac agacaatcgg ctgctctgat
     1441 gccgccgtgt tccggctgtc agcgcagggg cgcccggttc tttttgtcaa gaccgacctg
     1501 tccggtgccc tgaatgaact gcaggacgag gcagcgcggc tatcgtggct ggccacgacg
     1561 ggcgttcctt gcgcagctgt gctcgacgtt gtcactgaag cgggaaggga ctggctgcta
     1621 ttgggcgaag tgccggggca ggatctcctg tcatctcacc ttgctcctgc cgagaaagta
     1681 tccatcatgg ctgatgcaat gcggcggctg catacgcttg atccggctac ctgcccattc
     1741 gaccaccaag cgaaacatcg catcgagcga gcacgtactc ggatggaagc cggtcttgtc
     1801 gatcaggatg atctggacga agagcatcag gggctcgcgc cagccgaact gttcgccagg
     1861 ctcaaggcgc gcatgcccga cggcgatgat ctcgtcgtga cccatggcga tgcctgcttg
     1921 ccgaatatca tggtggaaaa tggccgcttt tctggattca tcgactgtgg ccggctgggt
     1981 gtggcggacc gctatcagga catagcgttg gctacccgtg atattgctga agagcttggc
     2041 ggcgaatggg ctgaccgctt cctcgtgctt tacggtatcg ccgctcccga ttcgcagcgc
     2101 atcgccttct atcgccttct tgacgagttc ttctgagggg atcaattctc tagagctcgc
     2161 tgatcagcct cgactgtgcc ttctagttgc cagccatctg ttgtttgccc ctcccccgtg
     2221 ccttccttga ccctggaagg tgccactccc actgtccttt cctaataaaa tgaggaaatt
     2281 gcatcgcatt gtctgagtag gtgtcattct attctggggg gtggggtggg gcaggacagc
     2341 aagggggagg attgggaaga caatagcagg catgctgggg atgcggtggg ctctatggct
     2401 tctgaggcgg aaagaaccag ctggggctcg aatcaagctg atccggaacc cttaatataa
     2461 cttcgtataa tgtatgctat acgaagttat taggtccctc gacctgcagc ccaagctagc
     2521 ttatcgatac cgtcgacggt atcgataagc ttgatatcga attctaccgg gtaggggagg
     2581 cgcttttccc aaggcagtct ggagcatgcg ctttagcagc cccgctgggc acttggcgct
     2641 acacaagtgg cctctggcct cgcacacatt ccacatccac cggtaggcgc caaccggctc
     2701 cgttctttgg tggccccttc gcgccacctt ctactcctcc cctagtcagg aagttccccc
     2761 ccgccccgca gctcgcgtcg tgcaggacgt gacaaatgga agtagcacgt ctcactagtc
     2821 tcgtgcagat ggacagcacc gctgagcaat ggaagcgggt aggcctttgg ggcagcggcc
     2881 aatagcagct ttgctccttc gctttctggg ctcagaggct gggaaggggt gggtccgggg
     2941 gcgggctcag gggcgggctc aggggcgggg cgggcgcccg aaggtcctcc ggaggcccgg
     3001 cattctgcac gcttcaaaag cgcacgtctg ccgcgctgtt ctcctcttcc tcatctccgg
     3061 gcctttcgac ctgcaggtcc tcgccatgga tcctgatgat gttgttgatt cttctaaatc
     3121 ttttgtgatg gaaaactttt cttcgtacca cgggactaaa cctggttatg tagattccat
     3181 tcaaaaaggt atacaaaagc caaaatctgg tacacaagga aattatgacg atgattggaa
     3241 agggttttat agtaccgaca ataaatacga cgctgcggga tactctgtag ataatgaaaa
     3301 cccgctctct ggaaaagctg gaggcgtggt caaagtgacg tatccaggac tgacgaaggt
     3361 tctcgcacta aaagtggata atgccgaaac tattaagaaa gagttaggtt taagtctcac
     3421 tgaaccgttg atggagcaag tcggaacgga agagtttatc aaaaggttcg gtgatggtgc
     3481 ttcgcgtgta gtgctcagcc ttcccttcgc tgaggggagt tctagcgttg aatatattaa
     3541 taactgggaa caggcgaaag cgttaagcgt agaacttgag attaattttg aaacccgtgg
     3601 aaaacgtggc caagatgcga tgtatgagta tatggctcaa gcctgtgcag gaaatcgtgt
     3661 caggcgatct ctttgtgaag gaaccttact tctgtggtgt gacataattg gacaaactac
     3721 ctacagagat ttaaagctct aaggtaaata taaaattttt aagtgtataa tgtgttaaac
     3781 tactgattct aattgtttgt gtattttaga ttccaaccta tggaactgat gaatgggagc
     3841 agtggtggaa tgcagatcct agagctcgct gatcagcctc gactgtgcct tctagttgcc
     3901 agccatctgt tgtttgcccc tcccccgtgc cttccttgac cctggaaggt gccactccca
     3961 ctgtcctttc ctaataaaat gaggaaattg catcgcattg tctgagtagg tgtcattcta
     4021 ttctgggggg tggggtgggg caggacagca agggggagga ttgggaagac aatagcaggc
     4081 atgctgggga tgcggtgggc tctatggctt ctgaggcgga aagaaccagc tggggctcga
     4141 gggggggccc ggtacccagc ttttgttccc tttagtgagg gttaattgcg cgcttggcgt
     4201 aatcatggtc atagctgttt cctgtgtgaa attgttatcc gctcacaatt ccacacaaca
     4261 tacgagccgg aagcataaag tgtaaagcct ggggtgccta atgagtgagc taactcacat
     4321 taattgcgtt gcgctcactg cccgctttcc agtcgggaaa cctgtcgtgc cagctgcatt
     4381 aatgaatcgg ccaacgcgcg gggagaggcg gtttgcgtat tgggcgctct tccgcttcct
     4441 cgctcactga ctcgctgcgc tcggtcgttc ggctgcggcg agcggtatca gctcactcaa
     4501 aggcggtaat acggttatcc acagaatcag gggataacgc aggaaagaac atgtgagcaa
     4561 aaggccagca aaaggccagg aaccgtaaaa aggccgcgtt gctggcgttt ttccataggc
     4621 tccgcccccc tgacgagcat cacaaaaatc gacgctcaag tcagaggtgg cgaaacccga
     4681 caggactata aagataccag gcgtttcccc ctggaagctc cctcgtgcgc tctcctgttc
     4741 cgaccctgcc gcttaccgga tacctgtccg cctttctccc ttcgggaagc gtggcgcttt
     4801 ctcatagctc acgctgtagg tatctcagtt cggtgtaggt cgttcgctcc aagctgggct
     4861 gtgtgcacga accccccgtt cagcccgacc gctgcgcctt atccggtaac tatcgtcttg
     4921 agtccaaccc ggtaagacac gacttatcgc cactggcagc agccactggt aacaggatta
     4981 gcagagcgag gtatgtaggc ggtgctacag agttcttgaa gtggtggcct aactacggct
     5041 acactagaag aacagtattt ggtatctgcg ctctgctgaa gccagttacc ttcggaaaaa
     5101 gagttggtag ctcttgatcc ggcaaacaaa ccaccgctgg tagcggtggt ttttttgttt
     5161 gcaagcagca gattacgcgc agaaaaaaag gatctcaaga agatcctttg atcttttcta
     5221 cggggtctga cgctcagtgg aacgaaaact cacgttaagg gattttggtc atgagattat
     5281 caaaaaggat cttcacctag atccttttaa attaaaaatg aagttttaaa tcaatctaaa
     5341 gtatatatga gtaaacttgg tctgacagtt accaatgctt aatcagtgag gcacctatct
     5401 cagcgatctg tctatttcgt tcatccatag ttgcctgact ccccgtcgtg tagataacta
     5461 cgatacggga gggcttacca tctggcccca gtgctgcaat gataccgcga gacccacgct
     5521 caccggctcc agatttatca gcaataaacc agccagccgg aagggccgag cgcagaagtg
     5581 gtcctgcaac tttatccgcc tccatccagt ctattaattg ttgccgggaa gctagagtaa
     5641 gtagttcgcc agttaatagt ttgcgcaacg ttgttgccat tgctacaggc atcgtggtgt
     5701 cacgctcgtc gtttggtatg gcttcattca gctccggttc ccaacgatca aggcgagtta
     5761 catgatcccc catgttgtgc aaaaaagcgg ttagctcctt cggtcctccg atcgttgtca
     5821 gaagtaagtt ggccgcagtg ttatcactca tggttatggc agcactgcat aattctctta
     5881 ctgtcatgcc atccgtaaga tgcttttctg tgactggtga gtactcaacc aagtcattct
     5941 gagaatagtg tatgcggcga ccgagttgct cttgcccggc gtcaatacgg gataataccg
     6001 cgccacatag cagaacttta aaagtgctca tcattggaaa acgttcttcg gggcgaaaac
     6061 tctcaaggat cttaccgctg ttgagatcca gttcgatgta acccactcgt gcacccaact
     6121 gatcttcagc atcttttact ttcaccagcg tttctgggtg agcaaaaaca ggaaggcaaa
     6181 atgccgcaaa aaagggaata agggcgacac ggaaatgttg aatactcata ctcttccttt
     6241 ttcaatatta ttgaagcatt tatcagggtt attgtctcat gagcggatac atatttgaat
     6301 gtatttagaa aaataaacaa ataggggttc cgcgcacatt tccccgaaaa gtgccac
//
